Addgene plasmid #229739: pPB-EF1A-mSTING
Purpose: Expresses mouse STING in mammalian cells. Stable expression with piggybac transposase.
Depositing lab: Shawn Ferguson. Depositing organization: Yale University. Publication: A STING-CASM-GABARAP pathway activates LRRK2 at lysosomes. Bentley-DeSousa A, Roczniak-Ferguson A, Ferguson SM. J Cell Biol. 2025 Feb 3;224(2):e202310150. doi: 10.1083/jcb.202310150. Epub 2025 Jan 15. PubMed 39812709.
Backbone
  Vector backbone: pPB-EF1A
  Backbone manufacturer: Vectorbuilder
  Vector type: Mammalian Expression
  Selectable markers: Puromycin
Growth in bacteria
  Bacterial resistance: Ampicillin, 100 μg/mL
  Growth temperature: 37°C
  Growth strain: NEB Stable
  Copy number: Unknown
Gene/Insert
  Gene/Insert name: STING
  Species: M. musculus (mouse)
  Entrez Gene: Sting1 (a.k.a. 2610307O08Rik, ERIS, MPYS, Mita, STING, STING-beta, Tmem173)
  Promoter: EF1A
  Tag / fusion protein: None
  Cloning method: Gene Synthesis
  Sequencing primers: 5′ TCAAGCCTCAGACAGTGGTTC; 3′ TTTTGGCAGAGGGAAAAAGA
Terms and licenses: Academic/Nonprofit Terms; Industry Terms: Not Available to Industry
How to cite: pPB-EF1A-mSTING was a gift from Shawn Ferguson (Addgene plasmid # 229739 ; http://n2t.net/addgene:229739 ; RRID:Addgene_229739)
