[The description below was written by a language model from this plasmid's Addgene catalogue record and pLannotate feature annotations shown in this document.]
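Description:
pPB-EF1A-mSTING is an 8.2 kb mammalian expression plasmid built on a commercial piggyBac transposon backbone (pPB-EF1A) and designed for stable expression of untagged mouse STING (Sting1). It is propagated in E. coli through a high-copy ColE1/pUC-type origin with ampicillin resistance (AmpR under its own bla promoter). The backbone also retains an f1 phage origin, T7 and T3 promoters, and lac promoter/operator and lacZα remnants typical of a pBluescript-like cloning vector.

The payload consists of two mammalian expression units in the same orientation. In the first, the human EF-1α core promoter with its intron A drives the synthesized Sting1 coding sequence. The gene is flanked by attB1 and attB2 Gateway recombination scars, with an attB4 site upstream of the promoter reflecting modular assembly, and transcription terminates at a rabbit β-globin polyadenylation signal; the small "HBB" fragment annotated here most likely belongs to that globin 3′ region rather than representing a fusion partner. In the second unit, the CMV enhancer/promoter drives puromycin N-acetyltransferase with a bGH poly(A) signal, allowing drug selection of transfected cells.

The feature table does not explicitly annotate the piggyBac terminal repeats. A baculovirus FP25-like fragment spanning the sequence origin may derive from the flanking sequence that often accompanies piggyBac ends, but this is an inference. According to the record, co-delivery with piggyBac transposase integrates the cassette into the genome, giving puromycin-selectable cell lines that stably express mouse STING. The associated work used it to study STING-dependent signalling to LRRK2 at lysosomes.
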