Features (pLannotate 1.2.2; 25 found; start..end, strand, type, name):
    316..336     +  protein_bind   attB4: mutant version of attB; core recombination site for the Gateway® BP reaction BP Clonase™
    356..567     +  promoter       EF-1α core promoter: core promoter for human elongation factor EF-1α
    568..677     +  intron         EF-1α intron A (fragment): intron upstream of the start codon of human EF-1α
   1303..1506    +  intron         EF-1α intron A: truncated intron upstream of the start codon of human EF-1α
   1515..1539    +  protein_bind   attB1: mutant version of attB; recombination site for the Gateway® BP reaction BP Clonase™
   1546..2679    +  CDS            Sting1 (sequence partly withheld): STING_MOUSE - Also known as Eris From Mus musculus (Mouse).
   2683..2707    -  protein_bind   attB2: mutant version of attB; recombination site for the Gateway® BP reaction BP Clonase™
   2711..2779    +  CDS            HBB (fragment): HBB_PONPY - Experimental evidence at transcript level: Swiss-Prot protein existence level 2. Involved in oxygen transport from the lung to the various peripheral tissues. From Pongo pygmaeus (Bornean orangutan).
   2850..2905    +  polyA_signal   β-globin poly(A) signal: rabbit β-globin polyadenylation signal (Gil and Proudfoot, 1987)
   3260..3639    +  enhancer       CMV enhancer: human cytomegalovirus immediate early enhancer
   3640..3843    +  promoter       CMV promoter: human cytomegalovirus (CMV) immediate early promoter
   3876..4475    +  CDS            PuroR: puromycin N-acetyltransferase; pac from Streptomyces alboniger; confers resistance to puromycin
   4519..4743    +  polyA_signal   bGH poly(A) signal: bovine growth hormone polyadenylation signal
   5222..5240    -  promoter       T7 promoter: promoter for bacteriophage T7 RNA polymerase
   5243..5400    +  CDS            lacZα (fragment): LacZα fragment of β-galactosidase; lacZ fragment
   5405..5833    +  rep_origin     f1 ori (sequence partly withheld): f1 bacteriophage origin of replication; arrow indicates direction of (+) strand synthesis
   5886..5990    +  promoter       AmpR promoter: bla
   5991..6851    +  CDS            AmpR: β-lactamase; bla; confers resistance to ampicillin, carbenicillin, and related antibiotics
   7022..7610    +  rep_origin     ori: high-copy-number ColE1/pMB1/pBR322/pUC origin of replication
   7793..7885    +  CDS            lacI (fragment): lac repressor; lacI; The lac repressor binds to the lac operator to inhibit transcription in E. coli. This inhibition can be relieved by adding lactose or isopropyl-β-D-thiogalactopyranoside (IPTG).
   7898..7919    +  protein_bind   CAP binding site: CAP binding activates transcription in the presence of cAMP. E. coli catabolite activator protein
   7934..7964    +  promoter       lac promoter: promoter for the E. coli lac operon
   7972..7988    +  protein_bind   lac operator: The lac repressor binds to the lac operator to inhibit transcription in E. coli. This inhibition can be relieved by adding lactose or isopropyl-β-D-thiogalactopyranoside (IPTG). lac repressor encoded by lacI
   8033..8051    +  promoter       T3 promoter: promoter for bacteriophage T3 RNA polymerase
   8068..4       -  CDS            FP (fragment) (across the origin): FP25_NPVAC - Experimental evidence at protein level: Swiss-Prot protein existence level 1. From Autographa californica nuclear polyhedrosis virus (AcMNPV).
>Addgene plasmid #229739 | pPB-EF1A-mSTING | addgene full sequence | sequence record 462106 | Addgene NGS Result
TTAACCCTAGAAAGATAGTCTGCGTAAAATTGACGCATGCATTCTTGAAATATTGCTCTCTCTTTCTAAA
TAGCGCGAATCCGTCGCTGTGCATTTAGGACATCTCAGTCGCCGCTTGGAGCTCCCGTGAGGCGTGCTTG
TCAATGCGGTAAGTGTCACTGATTTTGAACTATAACGACCGCGTGAGTCAAAATGACGCATGATTATCTT
TTACGTGACTTTTAAGATTTAACTCATACGATAATTATATTGTTATTTCATGTTCTACTTACGTGATAAC
TTATTATATATATATTTTCTTGTTATAGATATCATCAACTTTGTATAGAAAAGTTGGGCTCCGGTGCCCG
TCAGTGGGCAGAGCGCACATCGCCCACAGTCCCCGAGAAGTTGGGGGGAGGGGTCGGCAATTGAACCGGT
GCCTAGAGAAGGTGGCGCGGGGTAAACTGGGAAAGTGATGTCGTGTACTGGCTCCGCCTTTTTCCCGAGG
GTGGGGGAGAACCGTATATAAGTGCAGTAGTCGCCGTGAACGTTCTTTTTCGCAACGGGTTTGCCGCCAG
AACACAGGTAAGTGCCGTGTGTGGTTCCCGCGGGCCTGGCCTCTTTACGGGTTATGGCCCTTGCGTGCCT
TGAATTACTTCCACCTGGCTGCAGTACGTGATTCTTGATCCCGAGCTTCGGGTTGGAAGTGGGTGGGAGA
GTTCGAGGCCTTGCGCTTAAGGAGCCCCTTCGCCTCGTGCTTGAGTTGAGGCCTGGCCTGGGCGCTGGGG
CCGCCGCGTGCGAATCTGGTGGCACCTTCGCGCCTGTCTCGCTGCTTTCGATAAGTCTCTAGCCATTTAA
AATTTTTGATGACCTGCTGCGACGCTTTTTTTCTGGCAAGATAGTCTTGTAAATGCGGGCCAAGATCTGC
ACACTGGTATTTCGGTTTTTGGGGCCGCGGGCGGCGACGGGGCCCGTGCGTCCCAGCGCACATGTTCGGC
GAGGCGGGGCCTGCGAGCGCGGCCACCGAGAATCGGACGGGGGTAGTCTCAAGCTGGCCGGCCTGCTCTG
GTGCCTGGTCTCGCGCCGCCGTGTATCGCCCCGCCCTGGGCGGCAAGGCTGGCCCGGTCGGCACCAGTTG
CGTGAGCGGAAAGATGGCCGCTTCCCGGCCCTGCTGCAGGGAGCTCAAAATGGAGGACGCGGCGCTCGGG
AGAGCGGGCGGGTGAGTCACCCACACAAAGGAAAAGGGCCTTTCCGTCCTCAGCCGTCGCTTCATGTGAC
TCCACGGAGTACCGGGCGCCGTCCAGGCACCTCGATTAGTTCTCGAGCTTTTGGAGTACGTCGTCTTTAG
GTTGGGGGGAGGGGTTTTATGCGATGGAGTTTCCCCACACTGAGTGGGTGGAGACTGAAGTTAGGCCAGC
TTGGCACTTGATGTAATTCTCCTTGGAATTTGCCCTTTTTGAGTTTGGATCTTGGTTCATTCTCAAGCCT
CAGACAGTGGTTCAAAGTTTTTTTCTTCCATTTCAGGTGTCGTGACAAGTTTGTACAAAAAAGCAGGCTG
CCACCATGCCATACTCCAACCTGCATCCAGCCATCCCACGGCCCAGAGGTCACCGCTCCAAATATGTAGC
CCTCATCTTTCTGGTGGCCAGCCTGATGATCCTTTGGGTGGCAAAGGATCCACCAAATCACACTCTGAAG
TACCTAGCACTTCACCTAGCCTCGCACGAACTTGGACTACTGTTGAAAAACCTCTGCTGTCTGGCTGAAG
AGCTGTGCCATGTCCAGTCCAGGTACCAGGGCAGCTACTGGAAGGCTGTGCGCGCCTGCCTGGGATGCCC
CATCCACTGTATGGCTATGATTCTACTATCGTCTTATTTCTATTTCCTCCAAAACACTGCTGACATATAC
CTCAGTTGGATGTTTGGCCTTCTGGTCCTCTATAAGTCCCTAAGCATGCTCCTGGGCCTTCAGAGCTTGA
CTCCAGCGGAAGTCTCTGCAGTCTGTGAAGAAAAG
[564 nt withheld, positions 1996-2559]
GAGGTTACCATGAATGCCCCCATGACCTCAGTGGCACCTCCTCCCTCCGTACTGTCCCAAGAGCCAAGAC
TCCTCATCAGTGGTATGGATCAGCCTCTCCCACTCCGCACTGACCTCATCTGAACCCAGCTTTCTTGTAC
AAAGTGGTGATCCTCAGGTGCAGGCTGCCTATCAGAAGGTGGTGGCTGGTGTGGCCAATGCCCTGGCTCA
CAAATACCACTGAGATCTTTTTCCCTCTGCCAAAAATTATGGGGACATCATGAAGCCCCTTGAGCATCTG
ACTTCTGGCTAATAAAGGAAATTTATTTTCATTGCAATAGTGTGTTGGAATTTTTTGTGTCTCTCACTCG
GAAGGACATATGGGAGGGCAAATCATTTAAAACATCAGAATGAGTATTTGGTTTAGAGTTTGGCAACATA
TGCCCATATGCTGGCTGCCATGAACAAAGGTTGGCTATAAAGAGGTCATCAGTATATGAAACAGCCCCCT
GCTGTCCATTCCTTATTCCATAGAAAAGCCTTGACTTGAGGTTAGATTTTTTTTATATTTTGTTTTGTGT
TATTTTTTTCTTTAACATCCCTAAAATTTTCCTTACATGTTTTACTAGCCAGATTTTTCCTCCTCTCCTG
ACTACTCCCAGTCATAGCTGTCCCTCTTCTCTTATGGAGATCCCTCGACCTGCAGCCCAAGCTTCGCGTT
GACATTGATTATTGACTAGTTATTAATAGTAATCAATTACGGGGTCATTAGTTCATAGCCCATATATGGA
GTTCCGCGTTACATAACTTACGGTAAATGGCCCGCCTGGCTGACCGCCCAACGACCCCCGCCCATTGACG
TCAATAATGACGTATGTTCCCATAGTAACGCCAATAGGGACTTTCCATTGACGTCAATGGGTGGAGTATT
TACGGTAAACTGCCCACTTGGCAGTACATCAAGTGTATCATATGCCAAGTACGCCCCCTATTGACGTCAA
TGACGGTAAATGGCCCGCCTGGCATTATGCCCAGTACATGACCTTATGGGACTTTCCTACTTGGCAGTAC
ATCTACGTATTAGTCATCGCTATTACCATGGTGATGCGGTTTTGGCAGTACATCAATGGGCGTGGATAGC
GGTTTGACTCACGGGGATTTCCAAGTCTCCACCCCATTGACGTCAATGGGAGTTTGTTTTGGCACCAAAA
TCAACGGGACTTTCCAAAATGTCGTAACAACTCCGCCCCATTGACGCAAATGGGCGGTAGGCGTGTACGG
TGGGAGGTCTATATAAGCAGAGCTCTCTGGCTAACTAGAGAACCCACTGCGCCACCATGACCGAGTACAA
GCCCACGGTGCGCCTCGCCACCCGCGACGACGTCCCCAGGGCCGTACGCACCCTCGCCGCCGCGTTCGCC
GACTACCCCGCCACGCGCCACACCGTCGATCCGGACCGCCACATCGAGCGGGTCACCGAGCTGCAAGAAC
TCTTCCTCACGCGCGTCGGGCTCGACATCGGCAAGGTGTGGGTCGCGGACGACGGCGCCGCGGTGGCGGT
CTGGACCACGCCGGAGAGCGTCGAAGCGGGGGCGGTGTTCGCCGAGATCGGCCCGCGCATGGCCGAGTTG
AGCGGTTCCCGGCTGGCCGCGCAGCAACAGATGGAAGGCCTCCTGGCGCCGCACCGGCCCAAGGAGCCCG
CGTGGTTCCTGGCCACCGTCGGCGTCTCGCCCGACCACCAGGGCAAGGGTCTGGGCAGCGCCGTCGTGCT
CCCCGGAGTGGAGGCGGCCGAGCGCGCCGGGGTGCCCGCCTTCCTGGAGACCTCCGCGCCCCGCAACCTC
CCCTTCTACGAGCGGCTCGGCTTCACCGTCACCGCCGACGTCGAGGTGCCCGAAGGACCGCGCACCTGGT
GCATGACCCGCAAGCCCGGTGCCTGACTCGAGTCTAGAGGGCCCGTTTAAACCCGCTGATCAGCCTCGAC
TGTGCCTTCTAGTTGCCAGCCATCTGTTGTTTGCCCCTCCCCCGTGCCTTCCTTGACCCTGGAAGGTGCC
ACTCCCACTGTCCTTTCCTAATAAAATGAGGAAATTGCATCGCATTGTCTGAGTAGGTGTCATTCTATTC
TGGGGGGTGGGGTGGGGCAGGACAGCAAGGGGGAGGATTGGGAAGACAATAGCAGGCATGCTGGGGATGC
GGTGGGCTCTATGGCTCGAGTTAATTAACGAGAGCATAATATTGATATGTGCCAAAGTTGTTTCTGACTG
ACTAATAAGTATAATTTGTTTCTATTATGTATAGGTTAAGCTAATTACTTATTTTATAATACAACATGAC
TGTTTTTAAAGTACAAAATAAGTTTATTTTTGTAAAAGAGAGAATGTTTAAAAGTTTTGTTACTTTATAG
AAGAAATTTTGAGTTTTTGTTTTTTTTTAATAAATAAATAAACATAAATAAATTGTTTGTTGAATTTATT
ATTAGTATGTAAGTGTAAATATAATAAAACTTAATATCTATTCAAATTAATAAATAAACCTCGATATACA
GACCGATAAAACACATGCGTCAATTTTACGCATGATTATCTTTAACGTACGTCACAATATGATTATCTTT
CTAGGGTTAAATAATAGTTTCTAATTTTTTTATTATTCAGCCTGCTGTCGTGAATACCGAGCTCCAATTC
GCCCTATAGTGAGTCGTATTACAATTCACTGGCCGTCGTTTTACAACGTCGTGACTGGGAAAACCCTGGC
GTTACCCAACTTAATCGCCTTGCAGCACATCCCCCTTTCGCCAGCTGGCGTAATAGCGAAGAGGCCCGCA
CCGATCGCCCTTCCCAACAGTTGCGCAGCCTGAATGGCGAATGGG
[124 nt withheld, positions 5405-5528]
C
[91 nt withheld, positions 5530-5620]
A
[49 nt withheld, positions 5622-5670]
CCTTTGACGTTGGAGTCCACGTTCTTT
[37 nt withheld, positions 5698-5734]
ACCCTATCTCGGTCTATTCTTTTGATTTATAAGGGATTTTGCCGATTTCGGCCTATTGGTTAAAAAATGA
GCTGATTTAACAAAAATTTAACGCGAATTTTAACAAAATATTAACGCTTACAATTTAGGTGGCACTTTTC
GGGGAAATGTGCGCGGAACCCCTATTTGTTTATTTTTCTAAATACATTCAAATATGTATCCGCTCATGAG
ACAATAACCCTGATAAATGCTTCAATAATATTGAAAAAGGAAGAGTATGAGTATTCAACATTTCCGTGTC
GCCCTTATTCCCTTTTTTGCGGCATTTTGCCTTCCTGTTTTTGCTCACCCAGAAACGCTGGTGAAAGTAA
AAGATGCTGAAGATCAGTTGGGTGCACGAGTGGGTTACATCGAACTGGATCTCAACAGCGGTAAGATCCT
TGAGAGTTTTCGCCCCGAAGAACGTTTTCCAATGATGAGCACTTTTAAAGTTCTGCTATGTGGCGCGGTA
TTATCCCGTATTGACGCCGGGCAAGAGCAACTCGGTCGCCGCATACACTATTCTCAGAATGACTTGGTTG
AGTACTCACCAGTCACAGAAAAGCATCTTACGGATGGCATGACAGTAAGAGAATTATGCAGTGCTGCCAT
AACCATGAGTGATAACACTGCGGCCAACTTACTTCTGACAACGATCGGAGGACCGAAGGAGCTAACCGCT
TTTTTGCACAACATGGGGGATCATGTAACTCGCCTTGATCGTTGGGAACCGGAGCTGAATGAAGCCATAC
CAAACGACGAGCGTGACACCACGATGCCTGTAGCAATGGCAACAACGTTGCGCAAACTATTAACTGGCGA
ACTACTTACTCTAGCTTCCCGGCAACAATTAATAGACTGGATGGAGGCGGATAAAGTTGCAGGACCACTT
CTGCGCTCGGCCCTTCCGGCTGGCTGGTTTATTGCTGATAAATCTGGAGCCGGTGAGCGTGGGTCTCGCG
GTATCATTGCAGCACTGGGGCCAGATGGTAAGCCCTCCCGTATCGTAGTTATCTACACGACGGGGAGTCA
GGCAACTATGGATGAACGAAATAGACAGATCGCTGAGATAGGTGCCTCACTGATTAAGCATTGGTAACTG
TCAGACCAAGTTTACTCATATATACTTTAGATTGATTTAAAACTTCATTTTTAATTTAAAAGGATCTAGG
TGAAGATCCTTTTTGATAATCTCATGACCAAAATCCCTTAACGTGAGTTTTCGTTCCACTGAGCGTCAGA
CCCCGTAGAAAAGATCAAAGGATCTTCTTGAGATCCTTTTTTTCTGCGCGTAATCTGCTGCTTGCAAACA
AAAAAACCACCGCTACCAGCGGTGGTTTGTTTGCCGGATCAAGAGCTACCAACTCTTTTTCCGAAGGTAA
CTGGCTTCAGCAGAGCGCAGATACCAAATACTGTTCTTCTAGTGTAGCCGTAGTTAGGCCACCACTTCAA
GAACTCTGTAGCACCGCCTACATACCTCGCTCTGCTAATCCTGTTACCAGTGGCTGCTGCCAGTGGCGAT
AAGTCGTGTCTTACCGGGTTGGACTCAAGACGATAGTTACCGGATAAGGCGCAGCGGTCGGGCTGAACGG
GGGGTTCGTGCACACAGCCCAGCTTGGAGCGAACGACCTACACCGAACTGAGATACCTACAGCGTGAGCT
ATGAGAAAGCGCCACGCTTCCCGAAGGGAGAAAGGCGGACAGGTATCCGGTAAGCGGCAGGGTCGGAACA
GGAGAGCGCACGAGGGAGCTTCCAGGGGGAAACGCCTGGTATCTTTATAGTCCTGTCGGGTTTCGCCACC
TCTGACTTGAGCGTCGATTTTTGTGATGCTCGTCAGGGGGGCGGAGCCTATGGAAAAACGCCAGCAACGC
GGCCTTTTTACGGTTCCTGGCCTTTTGCTGGCCTTTTGCTCACATGTTCTTTCCTGCGTTATCCCCTGAT
TCTGTGGATAACCGTATTACCGCCTTTGAGTGAGCTGATACCGCTCGCCGCAGCCGAACGACCGAGCGCA
GCGAGTCAGTGAGCGAGGAAGCGGAAGAGCGCCCAATACGCAAACCGCCTCTCCCCGCGCGTTGGCCGAT
TCATTAATGCAGCTGGCACGACAGGTTTCCCGACTGGAAAGCGGGCAGTGAGCGCAACGCAATTAATGTG
AGTTAGCTCACTCATTAGGCACCCCAGGCTTTACACTTTATGCTTCCGGCTCGTATGTTGTGTGGAATTG
TGAGCGGATAACAATTTCACACAGGAAACAGCTATGACCATGATTACGCCAAGCTCGAAATTAACCCTCA
CTAAAGGGAACAAAAGCTGGTACCTCGCGCGACTTGGTTTGCCATTCTTTAGCGCGCGTCGCGTCACACA
GCTTGGCCACAATGTGGTTTTTGTCAAACGAAGATTCTATGACGTGTTTAAAGTTTAGGTCGAGTAAAGC
GCAAATCTTTT
